>Addgene plasmid #76657 | AMHR2 gRNA (BRDN0001149470) | addgene full sequence | sequence record 186252 | Addgene Assembled Sequence
CCCGGGTGCAAAGATGGATAAAGTTTTAAACAGAGAGGAATCTTTGCAGCTAATGGACCTTCTAGGTCTT
GAAAGGAGTGGGAATTGGCTCCGGTGCCCGTCAGTGGGCAGAGCGCACATCGCCCACAGTCCCCGAGAAG
TTGGGGGGAGGGGTCGGCAATTGATCCGGTGCCTAGAGAAGGTGGCGCGGGGTAAACTGGGAAAGTGATG
TCGTGTACTGGCTCCGCCTTTTTCCCGAGGGTGGGGGAGAACCGTATATAAGTGCAGTAGTCGCCGTGAA
CGTTCTTTTTCGCAACGGGTTTGCCGCCAGAACACAGGTAAGTGCCGTGTGTGGTTCCCGCGGGCCTGGC
CTCTTTACGGGTTATGGCCCTTGCGTGCCTTGAATTACTTCCACCTGGCTGCAGTACGTGATTCTTGATC
CCGAGCTTCGGGTTGGAAGTGGGTGGGAGAGTTCGAGGCCTTGCGCTTAAGGAGCCCCTTCGCCTCGTGC
TTGAGTTGAGGCCTGGCCTGGGCGCTGGGGCCGCCGCGTGCGAATCTGGTGGCACCTTCGCGCCTGTCTC
GCTGCTTTCGATAAGTCTCTAGCCATTTAAAATTTTTGATGACCTGCTGCGACGCTTTTTTTCTGGCAAG
ATAGTCTTGTAAATGCGGGCCAAGATCTGCACACTGGTATTTCGGTTTTTGGGGCCGCGGGCGGCGACGG
GGCCCGTGCGTCCCAGCGCACATGTTCGGCGAGGCGGGGCCTGCGAGCGCGGCCACCGAGAATCGGACGG
GGGTAGTCTCAAGCTGGCCGGCCTGCTCTGGTGCCTGGCCTCGCGCCGCCGTGTATCGCCCCGCCCTGGG
CGGCAAGGCTGGCCCGGTCGGCACCAGTTGCGTGAGCGGAAAGATGGCCGCTTCCCGGCCCTGCTGCAGG
GAGCTCAAAATGGAGGACGCGGCGCTCGGGAGAGCGGGCGGGTGAGTCACCCACACAAAGGAAAAGGGCC
TTTCCGTCCTCAGCCGTCGCTTCATGTGACTCCACGGAGTACCGGGCGCCGTCCAGGCACCTCGATTAGT
TCTCGAGCTTTTGGAGTACGTCGTCTTTAGGTTGGGGGGAGGGGTTTTATGCGATGGAGTTTCCCCACAC
TGAGTGGGTGGAGACTGAAGTTAGGCCAGCTTGGCACTTGATGTAATTCTCCTTGGAATTTGCCCTTTTT
GAGTTTGGATCTTGGTTCATTCTCAAGCCTCAGACAGTGGTTCAAAGTTTTTTTCTTCCATTTCAGGTGT
CGTGACGTACGGCCACCATGACCGAGTACAAGCCCACGGTGCGCCTCGCCACCCGCGACGACGTCCCCAG
GGCCGTACGCACCCTCGCCGCCGCGTTCGCCGACTACCCCGCCACGCGCCACACCGTCGATCCGGACCGC
CACATCGAGCGGGTCACCGAGCTGCAAGAACTCTTCCTCACGCGCGTCGGGCTCGACATCGGCAAGGTGT
GGGTCGCGGACGACGGCGCCGCCGTGGCGGTCTGGACCACGCCGGAGAGCGTCGAAGCGGGGGCGGTGTT
CGCCGAGATCGGCCCGCGCATGGCCGAGTTGAGCGGTTCCCGGCTGGCCGCGCAGCAACAGATGGAAGGC
CTCCTGGCGCCGCACCGGCCCAAGGAGCCCGCGTGGTTCCTGGCCACCGTCGGAGTCTCGCCCGACCACC
AGGGCAAGGGTCTGGGCAGCGCCGTCGTGCTCCCCGGAGTGGAGGCGGCCGAGCGCGCCGGGGTGCCCGC
CTTCCTGGAGACCTCCGCGCCCCGCAACCTCCCCTTCTACGAGCGGCTCGGCTTCACCGTCACCGCCGAC
GTCGAGGTGCCCGAAGGACCGCGCACCTGGTGCATGACCCGCAAGCCCGGTGCCTGAACGCGTTAAGTCG
ACAATCAACCTCTGGATTACAAAATTTGTGAAAGATTGACTGGTATTCTTAACTATGTTGCTCCTTTTAC
GCTATGTGGATACGCTGCTTTAATGCCTTTGTATCATGCTATTGCTTCCCGTATGGCTTTCATTTTCTCC
TCCTTGTATAAATCCTGGTTGCTGTCTCTTTATGAGGAGTTGTGGCCCGTTGTCAGGCAACGTGGCGTGG
TGTGCACTGTGTTTGCTGACGCAACCCCCACTGGTTGGGGCATTGCCACCACCTGTCAGCTCCTTTCCGG
GACTTTCGCTTTCCCCCTCCCTATTGCCACGGCGGAACTCATCGCCGCCTGCCTTGCCCGCTGCTGGACA
GGGGCTCGGCTGTTGGGCACTGACAATTCCGTGGTGTTGTCGGGGAAATCATCGTCCTTTCCTTGGCTGC
TCGCCTGTGTTGCCACCTGGATTCTGCGCGGGACGTCCTTCTGCTACGTCCCTTCGGCCCTCAATCCAGC
GGACCTTCCTTCCCGCGGCCTGCTGCCGGCTCTGCGGCCTCTTCCGCGTCTTCGCCTTCGCCCTCAGACG
AGTCGGATCTCCCTTTGGGCCGCCTCCCCGCGTCGACTTTAAGACCAATGACTTACAAGGCAGCTGTAGA
TCTTAGCCACTTTTTAAAAGAAAAGGGGGGACTGGAAGGGCTAATTCACTCCCAACGAAGACAAGATCTG
CTTTTTGCTTGTACTGGGTCTCTCTGGTTAGACCAGATCTGAGCCTGGGAGCTCTCTGGCTAACTAGGGA
ACCCACTGCTTAAGCCTCAATAAAGCTTGCCTTGAGTGCTTCAAGTAGTGTGTGCCCGTCTGTTGTGTGA
CTCTGGTAACTAGAGATCCCTCAGACCCTTTTAGTCAGTGTGGAAAATCTCTAGCAGTACGTATAGTAGT
TCATGTCATCTTATTATTCAGTATTTATAACTTGCAAAGAAATGAATATCAGAGAGTGAGAGGAACTTGT
TTATTGCAGCTTATAATGGTTACAAATAAAGCAATAGCATCACAAATTTCACAAATAAAGCATTTTTTTC
ACTGCATTCTAGTTGTGGTTTGTCCAAACTCATCAATGTATCTTATCATGTCTGGCTCTAGCTATCCCGC
CCCTAACTCCGCCCATCCCGCCCCTAACTCCGCCCAGTTCCGCCCATTCTCCGCCCCATGGCTGACTAAT
TTTTTTTATTTATGCAGAGGCCGAGGCCGCCTCGGCCTCTGAGCTATTCCAGAAGTAGTGAGGAGGCTTT
TTTGGAGGCCTAGGGACGTACCCAATTCGCCCTATAGTGAGTCGTATTACGCGCGCTCACTGGCCGTCGT
TTTACAACGTCGTGACTGGGAAAACCCTGGCGTTACCCAACTTAATCGCCTTGCAGCACATCCCCCTTTC
GCCAGCTGGCGTAATAGCGAAGAGGCCCGCACCGATCGCCCTTCCCAACAGTTGCGCAGCCTGAATGGCG
AATGGG
[124 nt withheld, positions 3367-3490]
C
[91 nt withheld, positions 3492-3582]
A
[49 nt withheld, positions 3584-3632]
CCTTTGACGTTGGAGTCCACGTTCTTT
[37 nt withheld, positions 3660-3696]
ACCCTATCTCGGTCTATTCTTTTGATTTATAAGGGATTTTGCCGATTTCGGCCTATTGGTTAAAAAATGA
GCTGATTTAACAAAAATTTAACGCGAATTTTAACAAAATATTAACGCTTACAATTTAGGTGGCACTTTTC
GGGGAAATGTGCGCGGAACCCCTATTTGTTTATTTTTCTAAATACATTCAAATATGTATCCGCTCATGAG
ACAATAACCCTGATAAATGCTTCAATAATATTGAAAAAGGAAGAGTATGAGTATTCAACATTTCCGTGTC
GCCCTTATTCCCTTTTTTGCGGCATTTTGCCTTCCTGTTTTTGCTCACCCAGAAACGCTGGTGAAAGTAA
AAGATGCTGAAGATCAGTTGGGTGCACGAGTGGGTTACATCGAACTGGATCTCAACAGCGGTAAGATCCT
TGAGAGTTTTCGCCCCGAAGAACGTTTTCCAATGATGAGCACTTTTAAAGTTCTGCTATGTGGCGCGGTA
TTATCCCGTATTGACGCCGGGCAAGAGCAACTCGGTCGCCGCATACACTATTCTCAGAATGACTTGGTTG
AGTACTCACCAGTCACAGAAAAGCATCTTACGGATGGCATGACAGTAAGAGAATTATGCAGTGCTGCCAT
AACCATGAGTGATAACACTGCGGCCAACTTACTTCTGACAACGATCGGAGGACCGAAGGAGCTAACCGCT
TTTTTGCACAACATGGGGGATCATGTAACTCGCCTTGATCGTTGGGAACCGGAGCTGAATGAAGCCATAC
CAAACGACGAGCGTGACACCACGATGCCTGTAGCAATGGCAACAACGTTGCGCAAACTATTAACTGGCGA
ACTACTTACTCTAGCTTCCCGGCAACAATTAATAGACTGGATGGAGGCGGATAAAGTTGCAGGACCACTT
CTGCGCTCGGCCCTTCCGGCTGGCTGGTTTATTGCTGATAAATCTGGAGCCGGTGAGCGTGGGTCTCGCG
GTATCATTGCAGCACTGGGGCCAGATGGTAAGCCCTCCCGTATCGTAGTTATCTACACGACGGGGAGTCA
GGCAACTATGGATGAACGAAATAGACAGATCGCTGAGATAGGTGCCTCACTGATTAAGCATTGGTAACTG
TCAGACCAAGTTTACTCATATATACTTTAGATTGATTTAAAACTTCATTTTTAATTTAAAAGGATCTAGG
TGAAGATCCTTTTTGATAATCTCATGACCAAAATCCCTTAACGTGAGTTTTCGTTCCACTGAGCGTCAGA
CCCCGTAGAAAAGATCAAAGGATCTTCTTGAGATCCTTTTTTTCTGCGCGTAATCTGCTGCTTGCAAACA
AAAAAACCACCGCTACCAGCGGTGGTTTGTTTGCCGGATCAAGAGCTACCAACTCTTTTTCCGAAGGTAA
CTGGCTTCAGCAGAGCGCAGATACCAAATACTGTTCTTCTAGTGTAGCCGTAGTTAGGCCACCACTTCAA
GAACTCTGTAGCACCGCCTACATACCTCGCTCTGCTAATCCTGTTACCAGTGGCTGCTGCCAGTGGCGAT
AAGTCGTGTCTTACCGGGTTGGACTCAAGACGATAGTTACCGGATAAGGCGCAGCGGTCGGGCTGAACGG
GGGGTTCGTGCACACAGCCCAGCTTGGAGCGAACGACCTACACCGAACTGAGATACCTACAGCGTGAGCT
ATGAGAAAGCGCCACGCTTCCCGAAGGGAGAAAGGCGGACAGGTATCCGGTAAGCGGCAGGGTCGGAACA
GGAGAGCGCACGAGGGAGCTTCCAGGGGGAAACGCCTGGTATCTTTATAGTCCTGTCGGGTTTCGCCACC
TCTGACTTGAGCGTCGATTTTTGTGATGCTCGTCAGGGGGGCGGAGCCTATGGAAAAACGCCAGCAACGC
GGCCTTTTTACGGTTCCTGGCCTTTTGCTGGCCTTTTGCTCACATGTTCTTTCCTGCGTTATCCCCTGAT
TCTGTGGATAACCGTATTACCGCCTTTGAGTGAGCTGATACCGCTCGCCGCAGCCGAACGACCGAGCGCA
GCGAGTCAGTGAGCGAGGAAGCGGAAGAGCGCCCAATACGCAAACCGCCTCTCCCCGCGCGTTGGCCGAT
TCATTAATGCAGCTGGCACGACAGGTTTCCCGACTGGAAAGCGGGCAGTGAGCGCAACGCAATTAATGTG
AGTTAGCTCACTCATTAGGCACCCCAGGCTTTACACTTTATGCTTCCGGCTCGTATGTTGTGTGGAATTG
TGAGCGGATAACAATTTCACACAGGAAACAGCTATGACCATGATTACGCCAAGCGCGCAATTAACCCTCA
CTAAAGGGAACAAAAGCTGGAGCTGCAAGCTTAATGTAGTCTTATGCAATACTCTTGTAGTCTTGCAACA
TGGTAACGATGAGTTAGCAACATGCCTTACAAGGAGAGAAAAAGCACCGTGCATGCCGATTGGTGGAAGT
AAGGTGGTACGATCGTGCCTTATTAGGAAGGCAACAGACGGGTCTGACATGGATTGGACGAACCACTGAA
TTGCCGCATTGCAGAGATATTGTATTTAAGTGCCTAGCTCGATACATAAACGGGTCTCTCTGGTTAGACC
AGATCTGAGCCTGGGAGCTCTCTGGCTAACTAGGGAACCCACTGCTTAAGCCTCAATAAAGCTTGCCTTG
AGTGCTTCAAGTAGTGTGTGCCCGTCTGTTGTGTGACTCTGGTAACTAGAGATCCCTCAGACCCTTTTAG
TCAGTGTGGAAAATCTCTAGCAGTGGCGCCCGAACAGGGACTTGAAAGCGAAAGGGAAACCAGAGGAGCT
CTCTCGACGCAGGACTCGGCTTGCTGAAGCGCGCACGGCAAGAGGCGAGGGGCGGCGACTGGTGAGTACG
CCAAAAATTTTGACTAGCGGAGGCTAGAAGGAGAGAGATGGGTGCGAGAGCGTCAGTATTAAGCGGGGGA
GAATTAGATCGCGATGGGAAAAAATTCGGTTAAGGCCAGGGGGAAAGAAAAAATATAAATTAAAACATAT
AGTATGGGCAAGCAGGGAGCTAGAACGATTCGCAGTTAATCCTGGCCTGTTAGAAACATCAGAAGGCTGT
AGACAAATACTGGGACAGCTACAACCATCCCTTCAGACAGGATCAGAAGAACTTAGATCATTATATAATA
CAGTAGCAACCCTCTATTGTGTGCATCAAAGGATAGAGATAAAAGACACCAAGGAAGCTTTAGACAAGAT
AGAGGAAGAGCAAAACAAAAGTAAGACCACCGCACAGCAAGCGGCCGCTGATCTTCAGACCTGGAGGAGG
AGATATGAGGGACAATTGGAGAAGTGAATTATATAAATATAAAGTAGTAAAAATTGAACCATTAGGAGTA
GCACCCACCAAGGCAAAGAGAAGAGTGGTGCAGAGAGAAAAAAGAGCAGTGGGAATAGGAGCTTTGTTCC
TTGGGTTCTTGGGAGCAGCAGGAAGCACTATGGGCGCAGCGTCAATGACGCTGACGGTACAGGCCAGACA
ATTATTGTCTGGTATAGTGCAGCAGCAGAACAATTTGCTGAGGGCTATTGAGGCGCAACAGCATCTGTTG
CAACTCACAGTCTGGGGCATCAAGCAGCTCCAGGCAAGAATCCTGGCTGTGGAAAGATACCTAAAGGATC
AACAGCTCCTGGGGATTTGGGGTTGCTCTGGAAAACTCATTTGCACCACTGCTGTGCCTTGGAATGCTAG
TTGGAGTAATAAATCTCTGGAACAGATTTGGAATCACACGACCTGGATGGAGTGGGACAGAGAAATTAAC
AATTACACAAGCTTAATACACTCCTTAATTGAAGAATCGCAAAACCAGCAAGAAAAGAATGAACAAGAAT
TATTGGAATTAGATAAATGGGCAAGTTTGTGGAATTGGTTTAACATAACAAATTGGCTGTGGTATATAAA
ATTATTCATAATGATAGTAGGAGGCTTGGTAGGTTTAAGAATAGTTTTTGCTGTACTTTCTATAGTGAAT
AGAGTTAGGCAGGGATATTCACCATTATCGTTTCAGACCCACCTCCCAACCCCGAGGGGACCCAGAGAGG
GCCTATTTCCCATGATTCCTTCATATTTGCATATACGATACAAGGCTGTTAGAGAGATAATTAGAATTAA
TTTGACTGTAAACACAAAGATATTAGTACAAAATACGTGACGTAGAAAGTAATAATTTCTTGGGTAGTTT
GCAGTTTTAAAATTATGTTTTAAAATGGACTATCATATGCTTACCGTAACTTGAAAGTATTTCGATTTCT
TGGCTTTATATATCTTGTGGAAAGGACGAAACACCGCGAAAGAACTACAGAGTGCGGTTTTAGAGCTAGA
AATAGCAAGTTAAAATAAGGCTAGTCCGTTATCAACTTGAAAAAGTGGCACCGAGTCGGTGCTTTTTTAA
GCTTGGCGTAACTAGATCTTGAGACAAATGGCAGTATTCATCCACAATTTTAAAAGAAAAGGGGGGATTG
GGGGGTACAGTGCAGGGGAAAGAATAGTAGACATAATAGCAACAGACATACAAACTAAAGAATTACAAAA
ACAAATTACAAAAATTCAAAATTTTCGGGTTTATTACAGGGACAGCAGAGATCCACTTTGGCGCCGGCTC
GAGGGGG
Features (pLannotate 1.2.2; 29 found; start..end, strand, type, name):
     14..80      +  CDS            small t antigen (fragment): SV40 (simian virus 40) small t antigen
    106..317     +  promoter       EF-1α core promoter: core promoter for human elongation factor EF-1α
    318..1256    +  intron         EF-1α intron A: intron upstream of the start codon of human EF-1α
   1278..1877    +  CDS            PuroR (fragment): puromycin N-acetyltransferase; pac from Streptomyces; confers resistance to puromycin
   1893..2481    +  misc_feature   WPRE: woodchuck hepatitis virus posttranscriptional regulatory element
   2532..2551    +  misc_feature   cPPT/CTS (fragment): central polypurine tract and central termination sequence of HIV-1
   2553..2786    +  LTR            3' LTR (ΔU3): self-inactivating 3' long terminal repeat (LTR) from HIV-1
   2864..2985    +  polyA_signal   SV40 poly(A) signal: SV40 polyadenylation signal
   3025..3160    +  rep_origin     SV40 ori: SV40 origin of replication
   3181..3199    -  promoter       T7 promoter: promoter for bacteriophage T7 RNA polymerase
   3207..3362    +  CDS            lacZα (fragment): LacZα fragment of β-galactosidase; lacZ fragment
   3367..3795    +  rep_origin     f1 ori (sequence partly withheld): f1 bacteriophage origin of replication; arrow indicates direction of (+) strand synthesis
   3848..3952    +  promoter       AmpR promoter: bla
   3953..4813    +  CDS            AmpR: β-lactamase; bla; confers resistance to ampicillin, carbenicillin, and related antibiotics
   4984..5572    +  rep_origin     ori: high-copy-number ColE1/pMB1/pBR322/pUC origin of replication
   5755..5847    +  CDS            lacI (fragment): lac repressor; lacI; The lac repressor binds to the lac operator to inhibit transcription in E. coli. This inhibition can be relieved by adding lactose or isopropyl-β-D-thiogalactopyranoside (IPTG).
   5860..5881    +  protein_bind   CAP binding site: CAP binding activates transcription in the presence of cAMP. E. coli catabolite activator protein
   5896..5926    +  promoter       lac promoter: promoter for the E. coli lac operon
   5934..5950    +  protein_bind   lac operator: The lac repressor binds to the lac operator to inhibit transcription in E. coli. This inhibition can be relieved by adding lactose or isopropyl-β-D-thiogalactopyranoside (IPTG). lac repressor encoded by lacI
   5995..6013    +  promoter       T3 promoter: promoter for bacteriophage T3 RNA polymerase
   6041..6267    +  promoter       RSV promoter: Rous sarcoma virus enhancer/promoter
   6268..6448    +  LTR            5' LTR (truncated): truncated 5' long terminal repeat (LTR) from HIV-1
   6495..6620    +  misc_feature   HIV-1 Ψ: packaging signal of human immunodeficiency virus type 1
   6604..6967    +  CDS            HIV-1 gag (fragment): gag protein from human immunodeficiency virus 1; gag
   7113..7346    +  misc_feature   RRE: The Rev response element (RRE) of HIV-1 allows for Rev-dependent mRNA export from the nucleus to the cytoplasm.
   7723..7749    +  CDS            Rev (fragment): human immunodeficiency virus 1 (HIV-1) Rev protein; rev; enhances nuclear export of unspliced and incompletely spliced viral mRNAs
   7753..7993    +  promoter       U6 promoter: RNA polymerase III promoter for human U6 snRNA
   8023..8098    +  misc_RNA       gRNA scaffold: guide RNA scaffold for the Streptococcus pyogenes CRISPR/Cas9 system
   8154..8271    +  misc_feature   cPPT/CTS: central polypurine tract and central termination sequence of HIV-1
