[The description below was written by a language model from this plasmid's Addgene catalogue record and pLannotate feature annotations shown in this document.]
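Description:
AMHR2 gRNA (BRDN0001149470) is a third-generation lentiviral single-guide RNA plasmid built on the lentiGuide-Puro backbone and designed to target human AMHR2 (anti-Müllerian hormone receptor type 2, also known as MISR2/MISRII). It is one member of a human kinome gRNA collection, with the guide designed against three AMHR2 reference transcripts. In bacteria the roughly 8.3 kb plasmid is maintained by a high-copy ColE1/pUC-type origin and selected through the β-lactamase (ampicillin resistance) gene. An f1 origin, lac regulatory remnants and T7/T3 promoters are carried over from the cloning backbone.

The lentiviral transfer cassette begins with an RSV promoter fused to a truncated HIV-1 5' LTR, which makes genomic RNA production Tat-independent. This is followed by the Ψ packaging signal with a gag fragment, the Rev response element for nuclear export of the unspliced genome, and a cPPT/CTS that aids nuclear import. It ends in a ΔU3 self-inactivating 3' LTR. Within this unit, a human U6 RNA polymerase III promoter drives the AMHR2-specific spacer joined to the Streptococcus pyogenes Cas9 guide scaffold. A separate EF-1α promoter with its intron A expresses puromycin N-acetyltransferase, so that transduced mammalian cells can be selected with puromycin. A WPRE downstream enhances transcript stability and expression, and an SV40 polyadenylation signal and SV40 origin lie beyond the 3' LTR.

The plasmid does not encode Cas9. It is meant to be packaged into lentivirus and delivered to cells that already express Cas9, or used alongside a separate Cas9 lentiviral vector, to disrupt AMHR2 in loss-of-function studies.
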