Addgene plasmid #76657: AMHR2 gRNA (BRDN0001149470)
Purpose: 3rd generation lentiviral gRNA plasmid targeting human AMHR2
Depositing lab: John Doench & David Root. Depositing organization: Broad Institute. Publication: Optimized sgRNA design to maximize activity and minimize off-target effects of CRISPR-Cas9. Doench JG, Fusi N, Sullender M, Hegde M, Vaimberg EW, Donovan KF, Smith I, Tothova Z, Wilen C, Orchard R, Virgin HW, Listgarten J, Root DE. Nat Biotechnol. 2016 Jan 18. doi: 10.1038/nbt.3437. PubMed 26780180.
Backbone
  Vector backbone: lentiGuide-Puro
  Backbone manufacturer: Zhang Lab (Addgene plasmid # 52963)
  Vector type: Mammalian Expression, Lentiviral, CRISPR
  Selectable markers: Puromycin
Growth in bacteria
  Bacterial resistance: Ampicillin, 100 μg/mL
  Growth temperature: 37°C
  Growth strain: DH5alpha
  Copy number: High Copy
Gene/Insert
  Gene/Insert name: AMHR2 (alt names: AMHR2; NM_001164690.1)
  gRNA/shRNA sequence: CGAAAGAACTACAGAGTGCG
  Species: H. sapiens (human)
  Entrez Gene: AMHR2 (a.k.a. AMHR, MISR2, MISRII, MRII)
  Promoter: hU6
  Cloning method: Unknown
  Sequencing primers: 5′ U6-F; 3′ pS2-R
Terms and licenses: Academic/Nonprofit Terms; Industry Terms: Not Available to Industry
Depositor comments: The gRNA was designed to target the following Genbank reference sequence(s): NM_001164690.1,NM_001164691.1,NM_020547.2. Note that this plasmid does NOT contain Cas9. It should be used in conjunction with lentiCas9-Blast (Addgene #52962) or otherwise with cell lines already expressing Cas9. Browse the full kinome gRNA library at http://www.addgene.org/pooled-library/broadgpp-human-kinome/ or visit http://www.broadinstitute.org/rnai/public/ for detailed protocols and information.
How to cite: AMHR2 gRNA (BRDN0001149470) was a gift from John Doench & David Root (Addgene plasmid # 76657 ; http://n2t.net/addgene:76657 ; RRID:Addgene_76657)
