>Addgene plasmid #76657 | AMHR2 gRNA (BRDN0001149470) | depositor partial sequence | sequence record 144117 | Target Sequence
CGAAAGAACTACAGAGTGCG
