>Addgene plasmid #76657 | AMHR2 gRNA (BRDN0001149470) | addgene partial sequence | sequence record 186251 | hU6-F
AGTAATAATTTCTTGGGTAGTTTGCAGTTTTAAAATTATGTTTTAAAATGGACTATCATATGCTTACCGT
AACTTGAAAGTATTTCGATTTCTTGGCTTTATATATCTTGTGGAAAGGACGAAACACCGCGAAAGAACTA
CAGAGTGCGGTTTTAGAGCTAGAAATAGCAAGTTAAAATAAGGCTAGTCCGTTATCAACTTGAAAAAGTG
GCACCGAGTCGGTGCTTTTTTAAGCTTGGCGTAACTAGATCTTGAGACAAATGGCAGTATTCATCCACAA
TTTTAAAAGAAAAGGGGGGATTGGGGGGTACAGTGCAGGGGAAAGAATAGTAGACATAATAGCAACAGAC
ATACAAACTAAAGAATTACAAAAACAAATTACAAAAATTCAAAATTTTCGGGTTTATTACAGGGACAGCA
GAGATCCACTTTGGCGCCGGCTCGAGGGGGCCCGGGTGCAAAGATGGATAAAGTTTTAAACAGAGAGGAA
TCTTTGCAGCTAATGGACCTTCTAGGTCTTGAAAGGAGTGGGAATTGGCTCCGGTGCCCGTCAGTGGGCA
GAGCGCACAT
